>Addgene plasmid #209647 | pGL3-MTS-G3635A-L17-Q2L7-T2176N-UGI-Puro | addgene full sequence | sequence record 416899 | Addgene NGS Result
ACGCGTTGACATTGATTATTGACTAGTTATTAATAGTAATCAATTACGGGGTCATTAGTTCATAGCCCAT
ATATGGAGTTCCGCGTTACATAACTTACGGTAAATGGCCCGCCTGGCTGACCGCCCAACGACCCCCGCCC
ATTGACGTCAATAATGACGTATGTTCCCATAGTAACGCCAATAGGGACTTTCCATTGACGTCAATGGGTG
GAGTATTTACGGTAAACTGCCCACTTGGCAGTACATCAAGTGTATCATATGCCAAGTACGCCCCCTATTG
ACGTCAATGACGGTAAATGGCCCGCCTGGCATTATGCCCAGTACATGACCTTATGGGACTTTCCTACTTG
GCAGTACATCTACGTATTAGTCATCGCTATTACCATGGTGATGCGGTTTTGGCAGTACATCAATGGGCGT
GGATAGCGGTTTGACTCACGGGGATTTCCAAGTCTCCACCCCATTGACGTCAATGGGAGTTTGTTTTGGC
ACCAAAATCAACGGGACTTTCCAAAATGTCGTAACAACTCCGCCCCATTGACGCAAATGGGCGGTAGGCG
TGTACGGTGGGAGGTCTATATAAGCAGAGCTCTCTGGCTAACTAGAGAACCCACTGCTTACTGGCTTATC
GAAATTAATACGACTCACTATAGGGAGACAAGCTGGCTAGACCATGTTGGGGTTTGTGGGTCGGGTGGCC
GCTGCTCCGGCCTCCGGGGCCTTGCGGAGACTCACCCCTTCAGCGTCGCTGCCCCCAGCTCAGCTCTTAC
TGCGGGCCGCTCCGACGGCGGTCCATCCTGTCAGGGACTATGCGGCGCAAACATCTGAGAGCGGCGGAGG
CGGGAGCCCCGGCGCGGCCGCTGACTACAAGGATGACGACGATAAAGGTAGCGTGGATCTACGCACGCTC
GGCTACAGCCAGCAGCAACAGGAGAAGATCAAACCGAAGGTTCGTTCGACAGTGGCGCAGCACCACGAGG
CACTGGTCGGCCATGGGTTTACACACGCGCACATCGTTGCGCTCAGCCAACACCCGGCAGCGTTAGGGAC
CGTCGCTGTCAAGTATCAGGACATGATCGCAGCGTTGCCAGAGGCGACACACGAAGCGATCGTTGGCGTC
GGCAAACGGGGCGCCGGCGCACGCGCTCTGGAGGCCTTGCTCACGGTGGCGGGAGAGTTGAGAGGTCCAC
CGTTACAGTTGGACACAGGCCAACTTCTCAAGATTGCAAAACGTGGCGGCGTGACCGCAGTGGAGGCAGT
GCATGCATGGCGCAATGCACTGACGGGTGCCCCCCTGAACCTGACCCCGGAGCAGGTGGTGGCCATCGCT
AGTCATGACGGTGGCAAACAGGCTCTTGAAACCGTCCAACGCCTTCTACCAGTTCTCTGTCAAGCCCACG
GACTAACCCCAGCGCAAGTTGTAGCGATTGCTAGTCATGACGGTGGCAAACAGGCTCTTGAAACCGTCCA
ACGCCTTCTACCAGTTCTCTGTCAAGCCCACGGACTAACCCCAGCGCAGGTTGTAGCGATTGCTAGTAAT
GGGGGTGGCAAACAGGCTCTTGAGACTGTTCAGCGCCTTCTACCAGTTCTCTGTCAAGCCCACGGCCTGA
CGCCCGAGCAAGTTGTAGCGATTGCTAGTAATATTGGTGGCAAACAGGCTCTTGAGACGGTTCAGCGCCT
CCTTCCAGTTCTCTGTCAAGCCCACGGACTCACCCCAGATCAAGTGGTAGCGATTGCTAGTAATGGGGGT
GGCAAACAGGCTCTTGAGACTGTTCAGCGCCTTCTACCAGTTCTCTGTCAAGCCCACGGCCTGACGCCCG
AGCAAGTTGTAGCGATTGCTAGTAATGGGGGTGGCAAACAGGCTCTTGAGACTGTTCAGCGCCTTCTACC
AGTTCTCTGTCAAGCCCACGGCCTGACGCCCGAGCAAGTTGTAGCGATTGCTAGTAATGGGGGTGGCAAA
CAGGCTCTTGAGACTGTTCAGCGCCTTCTACCAGTTCTCTGTCAAGCCCACGGCCTGACGCCCGAGCAAG
TTGTAGCGATTGCTAGTAATATTGGTGGCAAACAGGCTCTTGAGACGGTTCAGCGCCTCCTTCCAGTTCT
CTGTCAAGCCCACGGACTCACCCCAGATCAAGTTGTAGCAATTGCTAGTAATGGGGGTGGCAAACAGGCT
CTTGAGACTGTTCAGCGCCTTCTACCAGTTCTCTGTCAAGCCCACGGCCTGACGCCCGAGCAAGTTGTAG
CGATTGCTAGTAATGGGGGTGGCAAACAGGCTCTTGAGACTGTTCAGCGCCTTCTACCAGTTCTCTGTCA
AGCCCACGGCCTGACGCCCGAGCAAGTTGTAGCGATTGCTAGTCATGACGGTGGCAAACAGGCTCTTGAA
ACCGTCCAACGCCTTCTACCAGTTCTCTGTCAAGCCCACGGACTAACCCCAGCGCAAGTTGTAGCGATTG
CTAGTAATGGGGGTGGCAAACAGGCTCTTGAGACTGTTCAGCGCCTTCTACCAGTTCTCTGTCAAGCCCA
CGGCCTGACGCCCGAGCAAGTTGTAGCGATAGCCAGTAATATTGGTGGCAAACAGGCTCTTGAGACGGTT
CAGCGCCTCCTTCCAGTTCTCTGTCAAGCCCACGGACTCACCCCAGATCAAGTTGTAGCGATTGCTAGTA
ACAATGGTGGCAAACAGGCTCTTGAAACCGTACAGCGCCTACTGCCAGTTCTCTGTCAAGCCCACGGTCT
GACTCCGGAGCAAGTTGTAGCGATTGCAAGTCATGACGGTGGCAAACAGGCTCTTGAAACCGTCCAACGC
CTTCTACCAGTTCTCTGTCAAGCCCACGGACTAACCCCAGCGCAAGTTGTAGCGATTGCTAGTCATGACG
GTGGCAAACAGGCTCTTGAAACCGTCCAACGCCTTCTACCAGTTCTCTGTCAAGCCCACGGACTAACCCC
AGCGCAAGTTGTAGCGATTGCTTCCAATATTGGCGGCAGGCCGGCGCTGGAGAGCATTGTTGCCCAGTTA
TCTCGCCCTGATCCGGCGTTGGCCGCGTTGACCAACGACCACCTCGTCGCGCTAGCCTGCCTCGGCGGAC
GTCCTGCGCTGGATGCAGTGAAAAAGGGATTGGGAGGCTCCGGGAAGGTGGGCAAGTTGAGGTTTGCACC
AAAGGTGGAGAGCGCAGAGAGCATGTTGAGGAGCTTGAGCCAGGAGGGCAAGACCGCAGGCGTGTTGGAT
ATCAACGGCGAGTTGATCCCATTGGTGAGCGGCACCAGCAGCTTGAAGAACTACGCAGCAAGCGGCCATG
TGGAGGGCCAAGCAGCATTGATCATGAGGGAGAGGGGCGTGGCAAGCGCAAGGCTTATCATCGATAACCC
AAGCGGCATCTGCGGCTACTGCAGGAGCCAGGTGCCAACCTTGTTGCCAGCAGGCGCAACCTTGGAGGTG
ACCACCCCAAGGGGCTCTGGAGGCAGCACCAACCTGTCTGACATCATCGAGAAGGAGACAGGCAAGCAGC
TGGTCATCCAGGAGAGCATCCTGATGCTGCCCGAAGAAGTCGAAGAAGTGATCGGAAACAAGCCTGAGAG
CGATATCCTGGTCCATACCGCCTACGACGAGAGTACCGACGAAAATGTGATGCTGCTGACATCCGACGCC
CCAGAGTATAAGCCCTGGGCTCTGGTCATCCAGGATTCCAACGGAGAGAACAAAATCAAAATGCTGTAAT
CTAGAGGGCCCGTTTAAACCCGCTGATCAGCCTCGACTGTGCCTTCTAGTTGCCAGCCATCTGTTGTTTG
CCCCTCCCCCGTGCCTTCCTTGACCCTGGAAGGTGCCACTCCCACTGTCCTTTCCTAATAAAATGAGGAA
ATTGCATCGCATTGTCTGAGTAGGTGTCATTCTATTCTGGGGGGTGGGGTGGGGCAGGACAGCAAGGGGG
AGGATTGGGAAGACAATAGCAGGCATGCTGGGGATGCGGTGGGCTCTATGGCTCGAGGGGGTTGGGGTTG
CGCCTTTTCCAAGGCAGCCCTGGGTTTGCGCAGGGACGCGGCTGCTCTGGGCGTGGTTCCGGGAAACGCA
GCGGCGCCGACCCTGGGACTCGCACATTCTTCACGTCCGTTCGCAGCGTCACCCGGATCTTCGCCGCTAC
CCTTGTGGGCCCCCCGGCGACGCTTCCTGCTCCGCCCCTAAGTCGGGAAGGTTCCTTGCGGTTCGCGGCG
TGCCGGACGTGACAAACGGAAGCCGCACGTCTCACTAGTACCCTCGCAGACGGACAGCGCCAGGGAGCAA
TGGCAGCGCGCCGACCGCGATGGGCTGTGGCCAATAGCGGCTGCTCAGCAGGGCGCGCCGAGAGCAGCGG
CCGGGAAGGGGCGGTGCGGGAGGCGGGGTGTGGGGCGGTAGTGTGGGCCCTGTTCCTGCCCGCGCGGTGT
TCCGCATTCTGCAAGCCTCCGGAGCGCACGTCGGCAGTCGGCTCCCTCGTTGACCGAATCACCGACCTCT
CTCCCCAGGGGGATCCACCGGAGCTTACCATGACCGAGTACAAGCCCACGGTGCGCCTCGCCACCCGCGA
CGACGTCCCCAGGGCCGTACGCACCCTCGCCGCCGCGTTCGCCGACTACCCCGCCACGCGCCACACCGTC
GATCCGGACCGCCACATCGAGCGGGTCACCGAGCTGCAAGAACTCTTCCTCACGCGCGTCGGGCTCGACA
TCGGCAAGGTGTGGGTCGCGGACGACGGCGCCGCGGTGGCGGTCTGGACCACGCCGGAGAGCGTCGAAGC
GGGGGCGGTGTTCGCCGAGATCGGCCCGCGCATGGCCGAGTTGAGCGGTTCCCGGCTGGCCGCGCAGCAA
CAGATGGAAGGCCTCCTGGCGCCGCACCGGCCCAAGGAGCCCGCGTGGTTCCTGGCCACCGTCGGCGTCT
CGCCCGACCACCAGGGCAAGGGTCTGGGCAGCGCCGTCGTGCTCCCCGGAGTGGAGGCGGCCGAGCGCGC
CGGGGTGCCCGCCTTCCTGGAAACCTCCGCGCCCCGCAACCTCCCCTTCTACGAGCGGCTCGGCTTCACC
GTCACCGCCGACGTCGAGGTGCCCGAAGGACCGCGCACCTGGTGCATGACCCGCAAGCCCGGTGCCTGAC
GCCCGCCCCACGACCCGCAGCGCCCGACCGAAAGGAGCGCACGACCCCATGCATCGGTACCTTTAAGACC
AATGACTTACAAGGCAGCTGTAGATCTTAGCCACTTTCTAGAGTCGGGGCGGCCGGCCGCTTCGAGCAGA
CATGATAAGATACATTGATGAGTTTGGACAAACCACAACTAGAATGCAGTGAAAAAAATGCTTTATTTGT
GAAATTTGTGATGCTATTGCTTTATTTGTAACCATTATAAGCTGCAATAAACAAGTTAACAACAACAATT
GCATTCATTTTATGTTTCAGGTTCAGGGGGAGGTGTGGGAGGTTTTTTAAAGCAAGTAAAACCTCTACAA
ATGTGGTAAAATCGATAAGGATCCGTCGACCGATGCCCTTGAGAGCCTTCAACCCAGTCAGCTCCTTCCG
GTGGGCGCGGGGCATGACTATCGTCGCCGCACTTATGACTGTCTTCTTTATCATGCAACTCGTAGGACAG
GTGCCGGCAGCGCTCTTCCGCTTCCTCGCTCACTGACTCGCTGCGCTCGGTCGTTCGGCTGCGGCGAGCG
GTATCAGCTCACTCAAAGGCGGTAATACGGTTATCCACAGAATCAGGGGATAACGCAGGAAAGAACATGT
GAGCAAAAGGCCAGCAAAAGGCCAGGAACCGTAAAAAGGCCGCGTTGCTGGCGTTTTTCCATAGGCTCCG
CCCCCCTGACGAGCATCACAAAAATCGACGCTCAAGTCAGAGGTGGCGAAACCCGACAGGACTATAAAGA
TACCAGGCGTTTCCCCCTGGAAGCTCCCTCGTGCGCTCTCCTGTTCCGACCCTGCCGCTTACCGGATACC
TGTCCGCCTTTCTCCCTTCGGGAAGCGTGGCGCTTTCTCATAGCTCACGCTGTAGGTATCTCAGTTCGGT
GTAGGTCGTTCGCTCCAAGCTGGGCTGTGTGCACGAACCCCCCGTTCAGCCCGACCGCTGCGCCTTATCC
GGTAACTATCGTCTTGAGTCCAACCCGGTAAGACACGACTTATCGCCACTGGCAGCAGCCACTGGTAACA
GGATTAGCAGAGCGAGGTATGTAGGCGGTGCTACAGAGTTCTTGAAGTGGTGGCCTAACTACGGCTACAC
TAGAAGAACAGTATTTGGTATCTGCGCTCTGCTGAAGCCAGTTACCTTCGGAAAAAGAGTTGGTAGCTCT
TGATCCGGCAAACAAACCACCGCTGGTAGCGGTGGTTTTTTTGTTTGCAAGCAGCAGATTACGCGCAGAA
AAAAAGGATCTCAAGAAGATCCTTTGATCTTTTCTACGGGGTCTGACGCTCAGTGGAACGAAAACTCACG
TTAAGGGATTTTGGTCATGAGATTATCAAAAAGGATCTTCACCTAGATCCTTTTAAATTAAAAATGAAGT
TTTAAATCAATCTAAAGTATATATGAGTAAACTTGGTCTGACAGTTACCAATGCTTAATCAGTGAGGCAC
CTATCTCAGCGATCTGTCTATTTCGTTCATCCATAGTTGCCTGACTCCCCGTCGTGTAGATAACTACGAT
ACGGGAGGGCTTACCATCTGGCCCCAGTGCTGCAATGATACCGCGGGACCCACGCTCACCGGCTCCAGAT
TTATCAGCAATAAACCAGCCAGCCGGAAGGGCCGAGCGCAGAAGTGGTCCTGCAACTTTATCCGCCTCCA
TCCAGTCTATTAATTGTTGCCGGGAAGCTAGAGTAAGTAGTTCGCCAGTTAATAGTTTGCGCAACGTTGT
TGCCATTGCTACAGGCATCGTGGTGTCACGCTCGTCGTTTGGTATGGCTTCATTCAGCTCCGGTTCCCAA
CGATCAAGGCGAGTTACATGATCCCCCATGTTGTGCAAAAAAGCGGTTAGCTCCTTCGGTCCTCCGATCG
TTGTCAGAAGTAAGTTGGCCGCAGTGTTATCACTCATGGTTATGGCAGCACTGCATAATTCTCTTACTGT
CATGCCATCCGTAAGATGCTTTTCTGTGACTGGTGAGTACTCAACCAAGTCATTCTGAGAATAGTGTATG
CGGCGACCGAGTTGCTCTTGCCCGGCGTCAATACGGGATAATACCGCGCCACATAGCAGAACTTTAAAAG
TGCTCATCATTGGAAAACGTTCTTCGGGGCGAAAACTCTCAAGGATCTTACCGCTGTTGAGATCCAGTTC
GATGTAACCCACTCGTGCACCCAACTGATCTTCAGCATCTTTTACTTTCACCAGCGTTTCTGGGTGAGCA
AAAACAGGAAGGCAAAATGCCGCAAAAAAGGGAATAAGGGCGACACGGAAATGTTGAATACTCATACTCT
TCCTTTTTCAATATTATTGAAGCATTTATCAGGGTTATTGTCTCATGAGCGGATACATATTTGAATGTAT
TTAGAAAAATAAACAAATAGGGGTTCCGCGCACATTTCCCCGAAAAGTGCCACCTG
Features (pLannotate 1.2.2; 17 found; start..end, strand, type, name):
      8..387     +  enhancer       CMV enhancer: human cytomegalovirus immediate early enhancer
    388..591     +  promoter       CMV promoter: human cytomegalovirus (CMV) immediate early promoter
    587..620     +  LTR            5' LTR (truncated) (fragment): truncated 5' long terminal repeat (LTR) from HIV-1
    636..654     +  promoter       T7 promoter: promoter for bacteriophage T7 RNA polymerase
    698..1402    +  CDS            avrXa10 (fragment): AVX10_XANOO - Experimental evidence at protein level: Swiss-Prot protein existence level 1. Avirulence protein. Induces the hypersensitive response (HR)in rice plants carrying the resistance gene Xa10. Activity depends on the presence of the core repeat domains; replacement with repeat domains from other proteins (AvrBs3 of X.euvesicatoria (AC P14727) or AvrXa7 of this organism) does not elicit the HR. Probably acts as a transcription factor in its host plant (rice) to induce plant resistance or disease. From Xanthomonas oryzae pv. oryzae.
   2993..3112    +  CDS            avrBs3 (fragment): AVRB3_XANEU - Experimental evidence at protein level: Swiss-Prot protein existence level 1. Avirulence protein. Acts as a transcription factor in C.annuum plants. In susceptible plants lacking the Bs3 resistance gene induces expression of a number of genes, including genes homologous to a family of auxin-induced genes, alpha-expansin genes, pectate lyase, anthocyanidin glucoside rhamnosyl transferase and at least one transcription factor, UPA20. Their expression leads to plant hypertrophy in mesophyll cells, probably mainly mediated by UPA20 (PubMed:17962565). In resistant plants induces the h
   3458..3706    +  CDS            UGI: UNGI_BPPB2 - Experimental evidence at protein level: Swiss-Prot protein existence level 1. This protein binds specifically and reversibly to the host uracil-DNA glycosylase, preventing removal of uracil residues from PBS2 DNA by the host uracil-excision repair system. From Bacillus phage PBS2 (Bacteriophage PBS2).
   3747..3971    +  polyA_signal   bGH poly(A) signal: bovine growth hormone polyadenylation signal
   3978..4488    +  promoter       hPGK promoter: human phosphoglycerate kinase 1 promoter
   4510..5109    +  CDS            PuroR (fragment): puromycin N-acetyltransferase; pac from Streptomyces; confers resistance to puromycin
   5152..5220    +  CDS            nef (fragment): NEF_HV1Z2 - Experimental evidence at protein level: Swiss-Prot protein existence level 1. Extracellular Nef protein targets CD4(+) T-lymphocytes for apoptosis by interacting with CXCR4 surface receptors. From Human immunodeficiency virus type 1 group M subtype D (isolate Z2/CDC-Z34) (HIV-1).
   5256..5377    -  polyA_signal   SV40 poly(A) signal: SV40 polyadenylation signal
   5400..5468    -  CDS            large T antigen (fragment): large T antigen from SV40 (simian virus 40)
   5484..5616    +  CDS            TcR (fragment): tetracycline efflux protein; tet; confers resistance to tetracycline
   5796..6384    -  rep_origin     ori: high-copy-number ColE1/pMB1/pBR322/pUC origin of replication
   6555..7415    -  CDS            AmpR: β-lactamase; bla; confers resistance to ampicillin, carbenicillin, and related antibiotics
   7416..7520    -  promoter       AmpR promoter: bla
