[The description below was written by a language model from this plasmid's Addgene catalogue record and pLannotate feature annotations shown in this document.]
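Description:
pGL3-MTS-G3635A-L17-Q2L7-T2176N-UGI-Puro is a 7.5 kb mammalian expression plasmid on a pGL3 backbone. It encodes one component of a TALE-based mitochondrial base editor intended to install the m.G3635A mutation in human mitochondrial DNA. It is maintained in bacteria as a high-copy plasmid through a ColE1/pUC-type origin and selected with ampicillin via the β-lactamase gene and its native promoter.

The editor cassette is driven by the CMV enhancer and immediate early promoter, and a T7 promoter sits just upstream of the coding region. The annotated open reading frame begins with a segment matching the Xanthomonas TAL effector AvrXa10 and later contains a segment matching AvrBs3. These correspond to the N- and C-terminal scaffold regions that flank a TALE DNA-binding repeat array. The array itself, and the segment between the C-terminal TALE region and UGI, are not annotated in the feature table. By the construct name, the unannotated parts would include a mitochondrial targeting sequence (MTS) and the "L17-Q2L7-T2176N" element, but the record does not define what these designations mean. It also does not say whether this plasmid is one arm of a pair. A uracil glycosylase inhibitor (UGI) from phage PBS2 follows. UGI blocks excision of uracil and so favours retention of C-to-U deamination products. The cassette ends with a bGH polyadenylation signal.

A separate hPGK promoter drives puromycin N-acetyltransferase, so transfected mammalian cells can be enriched with puromycin. Short fragments annotated as HIV-1 LTR, nef, SV40 large T antigen and TcR appear to be backbone remnants rather than functional elements. The plasmid is used to model a mitochondrial DNA point mutation in human cells.
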