Addgene plasmid #209647: pGL3-MTS-G3635A-L17-Q2L7-T2176N-UGI-Puro
Purpose: To install m.G3635 mutation on mtDNA
Depositing lab: Bin Shen. Depositing organization: Nanjing Medical University. Publication: Developing mitochondrial base editors with diverse context compatibility and high fidelity via saturated spacer library. Sun H, Wang Z, Shen L, Feng Y, Han L, Qian X, Meng R, Ji K, Liang D, Zhou F, Lou X, Zhang J, Shen B. Nat Commun. 2023 Oct 19;14(1):6625. doi: 10.1038/s41467-023-42359-3. PubMed 37857619.
Backbone
  Vector backbone: pGL3
  Vector type: Mammalian Expression
Growth in bacteria
  Bacterial resistance: Ampicillin, 100 μg/mL
  Growth temperature: 37°C
  Growth strain: DH5alpha
  Copy number: High Copy
Gene/Insert
  Gene/Insert name: L17-Q2L7-T2176N
  Species: H. sapiens (human)
  Cloning method: Gateway Cloning
Terms and licenses: Academic/Nonprofit Terms; Industry Terms: Not Available to Industry
How to cite: pGL3-MTS-G3635A-L17-Q2L7-T2176N-UGI-Puro was a gift from Bin Shen (Addgene plasmid # 209647 ; http://n2t.net/addgene:209647 ; RRID:Addgene_209647)
